>Addgene plasmid #30292 | pETCON-HB75/design_18 | depositor partial sequence | sequence record 13948 | Author sequence
CATATGGCAAGATCCCAATTATCCGCCGCCGGTGAACAACACGTCATCCAATTAAATCAACAAGGTGGTA
AAAACTTATTCTGCTTCCCTCCTATTTCTGGTTTTGGTATATACTTCAAGGACTTGGCTTTGCAATTGAA
TCATAAGGCTGCAGTTTACGGTTTCCACTTCATCGAAGAAGATTCTAGAATCGAACAATACGTTTCAAGA
ATCACTGAAATTCAACCAGAAGGTCCTTACGTATTGTTAGGTTATTCCGCCGGTGGTAATTTGGCTTTTG
AAGTTGTACAAGCAATGGAACAAAAGGGTTTGGAAGTAAGTGATTTCATCATCGTCGACGCTTACAAAAA
GGATCAATCCATTACCGCAGATACTGAAAACGATGACAGTGCCGCTAAGTTACCAGAAGCAGTCAGAGAA
ACAGTTATGCAAAAGAAAAGATGTTACCAAGAATACTGGGCCCAATTGATCAATGAAGGTAGAATTAAAT
CTAACATCCATTTCATCGAAGCCGGTAATCAAACTGAAACATCAGGTGCTATGGTTTTACAAAAGTGGCA
AGACGCAGCCGAAGAAGGTTATGCAGAATACACCGGTTATGGTGCCCACAAAAAGATGTTGGAAGGTGCT
TCAGCAGATTTCAACGCTTGGATAATCTTAAACATCTTAGACAAAATCAACAGTGACCAAAAAGTCTTAC
CAAACAAACTCGAG
