>Addgene plasmid #30292 | pETCON-HB75/design_18 | addgene partial sequence | sequence record 35465 | 30292 with GAL1
TCCCTACTTCATACATTTTCAATTAAGATGCAGTTACTTCGCTGTTTTTCAATATTTTCTGTTATTGCTT
CAGTTTTAGCACAGGAACTGACAACTATATGCGAGCAAATCCCCTCACCAACTTTAGAATCGACGCCGTA
CTCTTTGTCAACGACTACTATTTTGGCCAACGGGAAGGCAATGCAAGGAGTTTTTGAATATTACAAATCA
GTAACGTTTGTCAGTAATTGCGGTTCTCACCCCTCAACAACTAGCAAAGGCAGCCCCATAAACACACAGT
ATGTTTTTAAGGACAATAGCTCGACGATTGAAGGTAGATACCCATACGACGTTCCAGACTACGCTCTGCA
GGCTAGTGGTGGAGGAGGCTCTGGTGGAGGCGGTAGCGGAGGCGGAGGGTCGGCTAGCCATATGGCAAGA
TCCCAATTATCCGCCGCCGGTGAACAACACGTCATCCAATTAAATCAACAAGGTGGTAAAAACTTATTCT
GCTTCCCTCCTATTTCTGGTTTTGGTATATACTTCAAGGACTTGGCTTTGCAATTGAATCATAAGGCTGC
AGTTTACGGTTTCCACTTCATCGAAGAAGATTCTAGAATCGAACAATACGTTTCAAGAATCACTGAAATT
CAACCAGAAGGTCCTTACGTATTGTTAGGTTATTCCGCCGGTGGTAATTTGGCTTTTGAAGTTGTACAAG
CAATGGAACAAAAGGGTTTGGAAGTAAGTGATTTCATCATCGTCGACGCTTACAAAAAGGATCAATCCAT
TACCGCAGATACTGAAAACGATGACAGTGCCGCTAAGTTACCAGAAGCAGTCAGAGAAACAGTTATGCAA
AAGAAAAGATGTTA
