[The description below was written by a language model from this plasmid's Addgene catalogue record.]
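Description:
pETCON-HB75/design_18 is a yeast expression plasmid built on the pETCON backbone (about 5.4 kb without insert). It carries a 714 bp computationally designed coding sequence, HB75 (also labelled design_18), placed between NdeI and XhoI sites that both remain intact after cloning. The insert is not derived from a natural organism. It is a designed protein intended to bind the hemagglutinin (HA) of the SC1918/H1 influenza virus. In bacteria the plasmid is maintained as a high-copy construct under ampicillin selection.

No feature table accompanies the record, so the promoter driving the insert, any fusion partners or epitope tags, the yeast replication origin and the yeast selectable marker are not stated. pETCON is generally known as a yeast surface display vector, in which the cloned protein is fused to a cell-wall anchoring partner so that binding to a labelled target can be measured on intact cells. Whether that arrangement applies in detail here cannot be confirmed from the fields given.

The associated publication is a community-wide assessment of protein-interface modelling aimed at improving design methodology. This suggests that HB75 is one of a series of designed HA binders that were tested experimentally and used as a benchmark for comparing computational predictions with observed binding. The record does not say whether this particular design binds its target. The plasmid is suited to expressing the designed protein in yeast for binding assays, and the retained flanking restriction sites allow the insert to be excised or replaced with variants.
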