Addgene plasmid #30292: pETCON-HB75/design_18
Depositing lab: David Baker. Depositing organization: University of Washington. Publication: Community-Wide Assessment of Protein-Interface Modeling Suggests Improvements to Design Methodology. Fleishman SJ, Whitehead TA, Strauch EM, Corn JE, Qin S, Zhou HX, Mitchell JC, Demerdash ON, Takeda-Shitaka M, Terashi G, Moal IH, Li X, Bates PA, Zacharias M, Park H, Ko JS, Lee H, Seok C, Bourquard T, Bernauer J, Poupon A, Aze J, Soner S, Ovali SK, Ozbek P, Tal NB, Haliloglu T, Hwang H, Vreven T, Pierce BG, Weng Z, Perez-Cano L, Pons C, Fernandez-Recio J, Jiang F, Yang F, Gong X, Cao L, Xu X, Liu B, Wang P, Li C, Wang C, Robert CH, Guharoy M, Liu S, Huang Y, Li L, Guo D, Chen Y, Xiao Y, London N, Itzhaki Z, Schueler-Furman O, Inbar Y, Patapov V, Cohen M, Schreiber G, Tsuchiya Y, Kanamori E, Standley DM, Nakamura H, Kinoshita K, Driggers CM, Hall RG, Morgan JL, Hsu VL, Zhan J, Yang Y, Zhou Y, Kastritis PL, Bonvin AM, Zhang W, Camacho CJ, Kilambi KP, Sircar A, Gray JJ, Ohue M, Uchikoga N, Matsuzaki Y, Ishida T, Akiyama Y, Khashan R, Bush S, Fouches D, Tropsha A, Esquivel-Rodriguez J, Kihara D, Stranges PB, Jacak R, Kuhlman B, Huang SY, Zou X, Wodak SJ, Janin J, Baker D. J Mol Biol. 2011 Sep 29. 10.1016/j.jmb.2011.09.031 PubMed 22001016.
Backbone
  Vector backbone: pETCON
  Backbone size w/o insert (bp): 5400
  Vector type: Yeast Expression
Growth in bacteria
  Bacterial resistance: Ampicillin, 100 μg/mL
  Growth temperature: 37°C
  Growth strain: DH5alpha
  Copy number: High Copy
Gene/Insert
  Gene/Insert name: SC1918/H1 HA designed binding protein HB75
  Species: Designed Sequence
  Insert size (bp): 714
  Cloning method: Restriction Enzyme; 5′ cloning site NdeI (not destroyed); 3′ cloning site XhoI (not destroyed)
  Sequencing primers: 5′ UP-GS
Resource information
  A portion of this plasmid was derived from a plasmid made by: Designed sequence
Terms and licenses: Academic/Nonprofit Terms; Industry Terms: Not Available to Industry
How to cite: pETCON-HB75/design_18 was a gift from David Baker (Addgene plasmid # 30292 ; http://n2t.net/addgene:30292 ; RRID:Addgene_30292)
